>Addgene plasmid #234150 | pAIP4_5YPV | addgene full sequence | sequence record 464116 | Addgene NGS Result
TTTGCTGAAAGGAGGAACTATATCCGGATTGGCGAATGGG
[124 nt withheld, positions 41-164]
C
[91 nt withheld, positions 166-256]
A
[49 nt withheld, positions 258-306]
CCTTTGACGTTGGAGTCCACGTTCTTT
[37 nt withheld, positions 334-370]
ACCCTATCTCGGTCTATTCTTTTGATTTATAAGGGATTTTGCCGATTTCGGCCTATTGGTTAAAAAATGA
GCTGATTTAACAAAAATTTAACGCGAATTTTAACAAAATATTAACGCTTACAATTTAGGTGGCACTTTTC
GGGGAAATGTGCGCGGAACCCCTATTTGTTTATTTTTCTAAATACATTCAAATATGTATCCGCTCATGAA
TTAATTCTTAGAAAAACTCATCGAGCATCAAATGAAACTGCAATTTATTCATATCAGGATTATCAATACC
ATATTTTTGAAAAAGCCGTTTCTGTAATGAAGGAGAAAACTCACCGAGGCAGTTCCATAGGATGGCAAGA
TCCTGGTATCGGTCTGCGATTCCGACTCGTCCAACATCAATACAACCTATTAATTTCCCCTCGTCAAAAA
TAAGGTTATCAAGTGAGAAATCACCATGAGTGACGACTGAATCCGGTGAGAATGGCAAAAGTTTATGCAT
TTCTTTCCAGACTTGTTCAACAGGCCAGCCATTACGCTCGTCATCAAAATCACTCGCATCAACCAAACCG
TTATTCATTCGTGATTGCGCCTGAGCGAGACGAAATACGCGATCGCTGTTAAAAGGACAATTACAAACAG
GAATCGAATGCAACCGGCGCAGGAACACTGCCAGCGCATCAACAATATTTTCACCTGAATCAGGATATTC
TTCTAATACCTGGAATGCTGTTTTCCCGGGGATCGCAGTGGTGAGTAACCATGCATCATCAGGAGTACGG
ATAAAATGCTTGATGGTCGGAAGAGGCATAAATTCCGTCAGCCAGTTTAGTCTGACCATCTCATCTGTAA
CATCATTGGCAACGCTACCTTTGCCATGTTTCAGAAACAACTCTGGCGCATCGGGCTTCCCATACAATCG
ATAGATTGTCGCACCTGATTGCCCGACATTATCGCGAGCCCATTTATACCCATATAAATCAGCATCCATG
TTGGAATTTAATCGCGGCCTAGAGCAAGACGTTTCCCGTTGAATATGGCTCATAACACCCCTTGTATTAC
TGTTTATGTAAGCAGACAGTTTTATTGTTCATGACCAAAATCCCTTAACGTGAGTTTTCGTTCCACTGAG
CGTCAGACCCCGTAGAAAAGATCAAAGGATCTTCTTGAGATCCTTTTTTTCTGCGCGTAATCTGCTGCTT
GCAAACAAAAAAACCACCGCTACCAGCGGTGGTTTGTTTGCCGGATCAAGAGCTACCAACTCTTTTTCCG
AAGGTAACTGGCTTCAGCAGAGCGCAGATACCAAATACTGTCCTTCTAGTGTAGCCGTAGTTAGGCCACC
ACTTCAAGAACTCTGTAGCACCGCCTACATACCTCGCTCTGCTAATCCTGTTACCAGTGGCTGCTGCCAG
TGGCGATAAGTCGTGTCTTACCGGGTTGGACTCAAGACGATAGTTACCGGATAAGGCGCAGCGGTCGGGC
TGAACGGGGGGTTCGTGCACACAGCCCAGCTTGGAGCGAACGACCTACACCGAACTGAGATACCTACAGC
GTGAGCTATGAGAAAGCGCCACGCTTCCCGAAGGGAGAAAGGCGGACAGGTATCCGGTAAGCGGCAGGGT
CGGAACAGGAGAGCGCACGAGGGAGCTTCCAGGGGGAAACGCCTGGTATCTTTATAGTCCTGTCGGGTTT
CGCCACCTCTGACTTGAGCGTCGATTTTTGTGATGCTCGTCAGGGGGGCGGAGCCTATGGAAAAACGCCA
GCAACGCGGCCTTTTTACGGTTCCTGGCCTTTTGCTGGCCTTTTGCTCACATGTTCTTTCCTGCGTTATC
CCCTGATTCTGTGGATAACCGTATTACCGCCTTTGAGTGAGCTGATACCGCTCGCCGCAGCCGAACGACC
GAGCGCAGCGAGTCAGTGAGCGAGGAAGCGGAAGAGCGCCTGATGCGGTATTTTCTCCTTACGCATCTGT
GCGGTATTTCACACCGCAATGGTGCACTCTCAGTACAATCTGCTCTGATGCCGCATAGTTAAGCCAGTAT
ACACTCCGCTATCGCTACGTGACTGGGTCATGGCTGCGCCCCGACACCCGCCAACACCCGCTGACGCGCC
CTGACGGGCTTGTCTGCTCCCGGCATCCGCTTACAGACAAGCTGTGACCGTCTCCGGGAGCTGCATGTGT
CAGAGGTTTTCACCGTCATCACCGAAACGCGCGAGGCAGCTGCGGTAAAGCTCATCAGCGTGGTCGTGAA
GCGATTCACAGATGTCTGCCTGTTCATCCGCGTCCAGCTCGTTGAGTTTCTCCAGAAGCGTTAATGTCTG
GCTTCTGATAAAGCGGGCCATGTTAAGGGCGGTTTTTTCCTGTTTGGTCACTGATGCCTCCGTGTAAGGG
GGATTTCTGTTCATGGGGGTAATGATACCGATGAAACGAGAGAGGATGCTCACGATACGGGTTACTGATG
ATGAACATGCCCGGTTACTGGAACGTTGTGAGGGTAAACAACTGGCGGTATGGATGCGGCGGGACCAGAG
AAAAATCACTCAGGGTCAATGCCAGCGCTTCGTTAATACAGATGTAGGTGTTCCACAGGGTAGCCAGCAG
CATCCTGCGATGCAGATCCGGAACATAATGGTGCAGGGCGCTGACTTCCGCGTTTCCAGACTTTACGAAA
CACGGAAACCGAAGACCATTCATGTTGTTGCTCAGGTCGCAGACGTTTTGCAGCAGCAGTCGCTTCACGT
TCGCTCGCGTATCGGTGATTCATTCTGCTAACCAGTAAGGCAACCCCGCCAGCCTAGCCGGGTCCTCAAC
GACAGGAGCACGATCATGCGCACCCGTGGGGCCGCCATGCCGGCGATAATGGCCTGCTTCTCGCCGAAAC
GTTTGGTGGCGGGACCAGTGACGAAGGCTTGAGCGAGGGCGTGCAAGATTCCGAATACCGCAAGCGACAG
GCCGATCATCGTCGCGCTCCAGCGAAAGCGGTCCTCGCCGAAAATGACCCAGAGCGCTGCCGGCACCTGT
CCTACGAGTTGCATGATAAAGAAGACAGTCATAAGTGCGGCGACGATAGTCATGCCCCGCGCCCACCGGA
AGGAGCTGACTGGGTTGAAGGCTCTCAAGGGCATCGGTCGAGATCCCGGTGCCTAATGAGTGAGCTAACT
TACATTAATTGCGTTGCGCTCACTGCCCGCTTTCCAGTCGGGAAACCTGTCGTGCCAGCTGCATTAATGA
ATCGGCCAACGCGCGGGGAGAGGCGGTTTGCGTATTGGGCGCCAGGGTGGTTTTTCTTTTCACCAGTGAG
ACGGGCAACAGCTGATTGCCCTTCACCGCCTGGCCCTGAGAGAGTTGCAGCAAGCGGTCCACGCTGGTTT
GCCCCAGCAGGCGAAAATCCTGTTTGATGGTGGTTAACGGCGGGATATAACATGAGCTGTCTTCGGTATC
GTCGTATCCCACTACCGAGATGTCCGCACCAACGCGCAGCCCGGACTCGGTAATGGCGCGCATTGCGCCC
AGCGCCATCTGATCGTTGGCAACCAGCATCGCAGTGGGAACGATGCCCTCATTCAGCATTTGCATGGTTT
GTTGAAAACCGGACATGGCACTCCAGTCGCCTTCCCGTTCCGCTATCGGCTGAATTTGATTGCGAGTGAG
ATATTTATGCCAGCCAGCCAGACGCAGACGCGCCGAGACAGAACTTAATGGGCCCGCTAACAGCGCGATT
TGCTGGTGACCCAATGCGACCAGATGCTCCACGCCCAGTCGCGTACCGTCTTCATGGGAGAAAATAATAC
TGTTGATGGGTGTCTGGTCAGAGACATCAAGAAATAACGCCGGAACATTAGTGCAGGCAGCTTCCACAGC
AATGGCATCCTGGTCATCCAGCGGATAGTTAATGATCAGCCCACTGACGCGTTGCGCGAGAAGATTGTGC
ACCGCCGCTTTACAGGCTTCGACGCCGCTTCGTTCTACCATCGACACCACCACGCTGGCACCCAGTTGAT
CGGCGCGAGATTTAATCGCCGCGACAATTTGCGACGGCGCGTGCAGGGCCAGACTGGAGGTGGCAACGCC
AATCAGCAACGACTGTTTGCCCGCCAGTTGTTGTGCCACGCGGTTGGGAATGTAATTCAGCTCCGCCATC
GCCGCTTCCACTTTTTCCCGCGTTTTCGCAGAAACGTGGCTGGCCTGGTTCACCACGCGGGAAACGGTCT
GATAAGAGACACCGGCATACTCTGCGACATCGTATAACGTTACTGGTTTCACATTCACCACCCTGAATTG
ACTCTCTTCCGGGCGCTATCATGCCATACCGCGAAAGGTTTTGCGCCATTCGATGGTGTCCGGGATCTCG
ACGCTCTCCCTTATGCGACTCCTGCATTAGGAAGCAGCCCAGTAGTAGGTTGAGGCCGTTGAGCACCGCC
GCCGCAAGGAATGGTGCATGCAAGGAGATGGCGCCCAACAGTCCCCCGGCCACGGGGCCTGCCACCATAC
CCACGCCGAAACAAGCGCTCATGAGCCCGAAGTGGCGAGCCCGATCTTCCCCATCGGTGATGTCGGCGAT
ATAGGCGCCAGCAACCGCACCTGTGGCGCCGGTGATGCCGGCCACGATGCGTCCGGCGTAGAGGATCGAG
ATCGATCTCGATCCCGCGAAATTAATACGACTCACTATAGGGGAATTGTGAGCGGATAACAATTCCCCTC
TAGAAATAATTTTGTTTAACTTTAAGAAGGAGATATACATATGATGGCGAAGATTCATCACCATCATCAC
CATCACCATCACCACGGTAGCCTGCAAGATTCGGAAGTCAACCAAGAAGCAAAGCCGGAAGTCAAGCCGG
AAGTGAAACCGGAAACCCATATTAACCTGAAAGTTAGTGACGGCAGCTCTGAAATTTTCTTTAAGATCAA
AAAGACCACGCCGCTGCGTCGCCTGATGGAAGCGTTTGCCAAACGTCAGGGCAAGGAAATGGATAGCCTG
CGTTTCCTGTATGACGGTATTCGCATCCAGGCAGATCAAGCGCCGGAAGACCTGGACATGGAAGACAACG
ACATCATTGAAGCCCACCGTGAACAGATTGGCGGCTCTGGAGCGGCAACAAAAACTGCTTTCGTATTTCC
CGGCCAAGGTTCCCAAAAAGTGGGCATGCTGGCGGAGCTGGCGGAGCAATTTTCTGGTGTAGGTCAGACC
TTCGCGGAAGCAAGCGACGCGTTGGGCTTCGACCTGTGGCACATTGCGCAATCCGGCGAAGGTCTGGACC
AGACGGAAAACACCCAGCCGGTGTTGCTGACGGCATCGATCGCGTTGTGGCGTCTGTGGCTGGACCTGGG
CGGTTTGGCTCCGAAATACCTGGCGGGTCATAGTCTGGGTGAATATAGCGCATTGGTCGCGGCGGGTAGC
ATGAGCCTAGCGGACGCCGTGAAGCTCGTGAACCTGCGTGGTAAACTGATGCAAAACGCGGTTCCGCAGG
GCGAGGGTGCTATGGCAGCCATCCTGGGGCTGGCGGACGACAAGGTGGTTGAGCTGTGTCAGTCTGTGAG
CGCACTCGGTCAAGGCTCGGTCGAGGCGGCGAATTATAACAGCCAGGGCCAGGTTGTTATCGCTGGCTCC
ACCGCATCAGTGCAGCAGGTTATGGCTTTAGCGAAGGAACAGTCCGCGAAGGCGATCGCTCTACCGGTTA
GCGTGCCGAGCCACTGCAGCCTGATGAAACCAGCAGCGGAGAAGTTCGCCGAGGCGCTGGAACAAACGGC
TATCGAATTGCCGACCATTCCGGTCATCCAAAACGTTAATGCAGGTATCGCGACCGATGTTGCACAACTT
CGCCAGGCGTTGACTGCCCAATTATACCAGTCTGTGCAGTGGACCCGCACCATGCAATCCCTGCAGGATC
AAGGTATTCAGTACATTGTCGAGTGCGGTCCGGGCACCGTTCTGAGCAATCTGGCAAAACGTCTGCCAAA
TATTGAAAAGGCCTTTTCTATTGATAGCAAAAGCAAGATGGAGGATGCGCTGAACGCCGTTCTGGTGGCC
GCGGGTTCGTAATGACTCGAGCACCACCACCACCACCACTGAGATCCGGCTGCTAACAAAGCCCGAAAGG
AAGCTGAGTTGGCTGCTGCCACCGCTGAGCAATAACTAGCATAACCCCTTGGGGCCTCTAAACGGGTCTT
GAGGGGTTT
Features (pLannotate 1.2.2; 21 found; start..end, strand, type, name):
     41..469     +  rep_origin     f1 ori (sequence partly withheld): f1 bacteriophage origin of replication; arrow indicates direction of (+) strand synthesis
    522..579     +  promoter       AmpR promoter (fragment): bla
    588..1403    -  CDS            KanR: aminoglycoside phosphotransferase; aph(3')-Ia; confers resistance to kanamycin in bacteria or G418 (Geneticin®) in eukaryotes
   1525..2113    +  rep_origin     ori: high-copy-number ColE1/pMB1/pBR322/pUC origin of replication
   2299..2438    -  misc_feature   bom: basis of mobility region from pBR322
   2540..2731    -  CDS            rop: Rop protein, which maintains plasmids at low copy number; rop
   2748..3128    +  CDS            YPB1_ECOLX: Protein predicted: Swiss-Prot protein existence level 4. From Escherichia coli.
   3200..3491    -  CDS            TcR (fragment): tetracycline efflux protein; tet; confers resistance to tetracycline
   3506..3527    -  protein_bind   CAP binding site: CAP binding activates transcription in the presence of cAMP. E. coli catabolite activator protein
   3540..4622    -  CDS            lacI: lac repressor; lacI; The lac repressor binds to the lac operator to inhibit transcription in E. coli. This inhibition can be relieved by adding lactose or isopropyl-β-D-thiogalactopyranoside (IPTG).
   4623..4700    -  promoter       lacI promoter: lacI
   4708..4987    -  CDS            TcR (fragment): tetracycline efflux protein; tet; confers resistance to tetracycline
   5013..5031    +  promoter       T7 promoter: promoter for bacteriophage T7 RNA polymerase
   5032..5056    +  protein_bind   lac operator: The lac repressor binds to the lac operator to inhibit transcription in E. coli. This inhibition can be relieved by adding lactose or isopropyl-β-D-thiogalactopyranoside (IPTG). lac repressor encoded by lacI
   5071..5093    +  RBS            RBS: efficient ribosome binding site from bacteriophage T7 gene 10 (Olins and Rangwala, 1989)
   5125..5144    +  CDS            7xHis (fragment): 6xHis affinity tag
   5152..5448    +  CDS            SMT3: SMT3_YEAST - Experimental evidence at protein level: Swiss-Prot protein existence level 1. Not known; suppressor of MIF2 mutations. From Saccharomyces cerevisiae (strain ATCC 204508 / S288c) (Baker's yeast).
   5458..6372    +  CDS            fabD: FABD_SALTY - Experimental evidence at protein level: Swiss-Prot protein existence level 1. From Salmonella typhimurium (strain LT2 / SGSC1412 / ATCC 700720).
   6412..6429    +  CDS            9xHis (fragment): 9xHis affinity tag
   6439..6488    +  CDS            SET1 (fragment): solubility-enhancement tag derived from T7 phage gene 10B
   6496..4       +  terminator     T7 terminator (across the origin): transcription terminator for bacteriophage T7 RNA polymerase
