[The description below was written by a language model from this plasmid's Addgene catalogue record and pLannotate feature annotations shown in this document.]
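Description:
pAIP4_5YPV is a bacterial expression plasmid built on a pET29b backbone for producing malonyl CoA-acyl carrier protein transacylase (FabD, EC 2.3.1.39) from Acinetobacter baumannii in Escherichia coli. The sequenced plasmid is about 6.5 kb. It is selected with kanamycin through an aph(3')-Ia resistance gene and replicates from a ColE1/pMB1-type origin. The catalogue lists it as high copy, although the annotated backbone also carries the rop gene and the pBR322 bom region typical of pET vectors. An f1 origin is present as well. The tetracycline-resistance fragments, AmpR promoter fragment and CAP site in the feature table appear to be backbone remnants with no functional role.

The expression cassette follows the standard pET arrangement: a T7 promoter with an adjacent lac operator, the phage T7 gene 10 ribosome binding site, and a T7 terminator, with lacI encoded on the plasmid. Transcription therefore depends on a host that supplies T7 RNA polymerase and can be induced with IPTG. The 942 bp insert, made from synthetic DNA and installed by Golden Gate assembly through BsaI sites that were destroyed in the process, is fused at its N terminus to a backbone-encoded 10x His tag followed by yeast Smt3 (SUMO). The annotation tool labels the insert by homology to Salmonella FabD, but the record gives the source as A. baumannii. Short matches to a His tag and a T7 gene 10B-derived fragment lie downstream of the insert; the record does not say whether they are translated. The His-Smt3 fusion allows metal-affinity capture, and the target can then be released by a SUMO-specific protease. This fits the associated work on high-throughput purification by protease elution.
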