Addgene plasmid #234150: pAIP4_5YPV
Purpose: Heterologous protein expression of malonyl CoA-acyl carrier protein transacylase in Escherichia coli
Depositing lab: Christopher Bahl. Depositing organization: AI Proteins. Publication: Facile, high-throughput protein purification enabled by high-efficiency protease elution. Cárcamo Noriega EN, Truebridge IS, Teets FD 3rd, Bowman JW 3rd, Rodriguez N, Howard TA, Bahl CD. Protein Sci. 2026 Sep;35(9):e70746. doi: 10.1002/pro.70746. PubMed 42555168.
Backbone
  Vector backbone: pET29b
  Backbone size w/o insert (bp): 5679
  Vector type: Bacterial Expression
Growth in bacteria
  Bacterial resistance: Kanamycin, 50 μg/mL
  Growth temperature: 37°C
  Growth strain: DH10B
  Copy number: High Copy
Gene/Insert
  Gene/Insert name: 5YPV (alt names: V5VFX0_ACIBA; Malonyl CoA-acyl carrier protein transacylase (EC 2.3.1.39))
  Species: Acinetobacter baumannii
  Insert size (bp): 942
  Promoter: T7
  Tag / fusion protein: 10x HisTag-Smt3 (N terminal on backbone)
  Cloning method: Golden Gate
  Sequencing primers: 5′ T7-promoter; 3′ T7-Term
Resource information
  A portion of this plasmid was derived from a plasmid made by: Synthetic DNA
Terms and licenses: Academic/Nonprofit Terms; Industry Terms
Depositor comments: 5' cloning site: BsaI (destroyed), 3' cloning site: BsaI (destroyed)
How to cite: pAIP4_5YPV was a gift from Christopher Bahl (Addgene plasmid # 234150 ; http://n2t.net/addgene:234150 ; RRID:Addgene_234150)
